Addgene plasmid #116964: pFS_0352_pET30-RT-CRISPR_Fusicatenibacter_saccharivorans_ARRAY_1_RC
Purpose: Expresses FsRT-Cas1-Cas2 under pT7lac promoter, encodes FsCRISPR array 1 RC, compatible with SENECA acquisition readout
Depositing lab: Randall Platt. Depositing organization: ETH Zurich (Swiss Federal Institute of Technology). Publication: Transcriptional recording by CRISPR spacer acquisition from RNA. Schmidt F, Cherepkova MY, Platt RJ. Nature. 2018 Oct;562(7727):380-385. doi: 10.1038/s41586-018-0569-1. Epub 2018 Oct 3. PubMed 30283135.
Backbone
  Vector backbone: pET30b+
  Backbone manufacturer: Novagen
  Vector type: Bacterial Expression
Growth in bacteria
  Bacterial resistance: Kanamycin, 50 μg/mL
  Growth temperature: 37°C
  Growth strain: Stbl3
  Copy number: Low Copy
Gene/Insert
  Gene/Insert name: Fusicatenibacter saccharivorans RT-Cas1-Cas2
  Species: Synthetic
  Promoter: T7
  Cloning method: Restriction Enzyme; 5′ cloning site Unknown (unknown if destroyed); 3′ cloning site Unknown (unknown if destroyed)
  Sequencing primers: 5′ T7; 3′ T7-term
Terms and licenses: Academic/Nonprofit Terms; Industry Terms: Not Available to Industry
Depositor comments: Please see the annotated GenBank file and the additional image file for the location of specific features in the sequence of this plasmid.
How to cite: pFS_0352_pET30-RT-CRISPR_Fusicatenibacter_saccharivorans_ARRAY_1_RC was a gift from Randall Platt (Addgene plasmid # 116964 ; http://n2t.net/addgene:116964 ; RRID:Addgene_116964)
