[The description below was written by a language model from this plasmid's Addgene catalogue record and pLannotate feature annotations shown in this document.]
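Description:
pFS_0352_pET30-RT-CRISPR_Fusicatenibacter_saccharivorans_ARRAY_1_RC is a 7,247 nt bacterial expression plasmid built on the Novagen pET30b+ backbone. It is maintained in E. coli through a ColE1/pBR322-type origin accompanied by the bom region and the rop gene, which holds the plasmid at low copy number as the catalogue states, and it is selected with kanamycin through an aph(3')-Ia resistance gene. A fragment of an M13/f1-type phage origin and remnants of pBR322-derived sequence (tetracycline-resistance fragments) are also detected as backbone leftovers.

The payload is a synthetic operon encoding the Fusicatenibacter saccharivorans CRISPR adaptation machinery, a reverse transcriptase-Cas1 fusion together with Cas2. It is driven by a T7 promoter followed directly by a lac operator (T7lac), with a T7 gene 10 ribosome binding site, and ends at a T7 terminator. The plasmid-borne lacI gene supplies repressor, so expression depends on T7 RNA polymerase in the host and is inducible with IPTG. The automated annotation leaves the long stretch after the first RBS unlabelled, presumably the RT-Cas1 coding region. It then finds a second partial RBS followed by a Cas2 homologue, consistent with separate translation of the two proteins. According to the catalogue, the plasmid also carries F. saccharivorans CRISPR array 1 in the "RC" (presumably reverse-complement) orientation. The array is not identified in the feature table, and a short minus-strand Cas2-like hit near the start of the record is of unclear significance.

The construct was made for transcriptional recording, in which RT-Cas1-Cas2 acquires spacers from RNA into the array, and it is designed to be compatible with the SENECA readout for newly acquired spacers.
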