Features (pLannotate 1.2.2; 20 found; start..end, strand, type, name):
     12..134     -  CDS            cas2 (fragment): CAS2_THEMA - Experimental evidence at protein level: Swiss-Prot protein existence level 1. CRISPR (clustered regularly interspaced short palindromic repeat), is an adaptive immune system that provides protection against mobile genetic elements (viruses, transposable elements and conjugative plasmids). CRISPR clusters contain sequences complementary to antecedent mobile elements and target invading nucleic acids. CRISPR clusters are transcribed and processed into CRISPR RNA (crRNA). Involved in the integration of spacer DNA into the CRISPR cassette (By similarity). Functions as a ssRNA-specific
    197..310     +  rep_origin     M13 ori (fragment): M13 bacteriophage origin of replication; arrow indicates direction of (+) strand synthesis
    336..393     +  promoter       AmpR promoter (fragment): bla
    402..1217    -  CDS            KanR: aminoglycoside phosphotransferase; aph(3')-Ia; confers resistance to kanamycin in bacteria or G418 (Geneticin®) in eukaryotes
   1339..1927    +  rep_origin     ori: high-copy-number ColE1/pMB1/pBR322/pUC origin of replication
   2113..2252    -  misc_feature   bom: basis of mobility region from pBR322
   2354..2545    -  CDS            rop: Rop protein, which maintains plasmids at low copy number; rop
   2562..2942    +  CDS            YPB1_ECOLX: Protein predicted: Swiss-Prot protein existence level 4. From Escherichia coli.
   3014..3305    -  CDS            TcR (fragment): tetracycline efflux protein; tet; confers resistance to tetracycline
   3320..3341    -  protein_bind   CAP binding site: CAP binding activates transcription in the presence of cAMP. E. coli catabolite activator protein
   3354..4436    -  CDS            lacI: lac repressor; lacI; The lac repressor binds to the lac operator to inhibit transcription in E. coli. This inhibition can be relieved by adding lactose or isopropyl-β-D-thiogalactopyranoside (IPTG).
   4437..4514    -  promoter       lacI promoter: lacI
   4522..4801    -  CDS            TcR (fragment): tetracycline efflux protein; tet; confers resistance to tetracycline
   4827..4845    +  promoter       T7 promoter: promoter for bacteriophage T7 RNA polymerase
   4846..4870    +  protein_bind   lac operator: The lac repressor binds to the lac operator to inhibit transcription in E. coli. This inhibition can be relieved by adding lactose or isopropyl-β-D-thiogalactopyranoside (IPTG). lac repressor encoded by lacI
   4885..4907    +  RBS            RBS: efficient ribosome binding site from bacteriophage T7 gene 10 (Olins and Rangwala, 1989)
   6820..6837    +  RBS            RBS (fragment): efficient ribosome binding site from bacteriophage T7 gene 10 (Olins and Rangwala, 1989)
   6845..7078    +  CDS            cas2 (fragment): CAS2_THEMA - Experimental evidence at protein level: Swiss-Prot protein existence level 1. CRISPR (clustered regularly interspaced short palindromic repeat), is an adaptive immune system that provides protection against mobile genetic elements (viruses, transposable elements and conjugative plasmids). CRISPR clusters contain sequences complementary to antecedent mobile elements and target invading nucleic acids. CRISPR clusters are transcribed and processed into CRISPR RNA (crRNA). Involved in the integration of spacer DNA into the CRISPR cassette (By similarity). Functions as a ssRNA-specific
   7117..7166    +  CDS            SET1 (fragment): solubility-enhancement tag derived from T7 phage gene 10B
   7174..7221    +  terminator     T7 terminator: transcription terminator for bacteriophage T7 RNA polymerase
>Addgene plasmid #116964 | pFS_0352_pET30-RT-CRISPR_Fusicatenibacter_saccharivorans_ARRAY_1_RC | addgene full sequence | sequence record 227087 | Addgene NGS Result
CCAGGTTTCAATTTTGATTCTGTAATATTTCCCTCAAATACAGACTTTTGTATATGAATCAAATATTTCC
GGCATATTTTCAAGGCTTTCCCAACGCGTTTCTGATGGATATCGTATACCAGTATTACGTACATTCAATT
CACACCTTTGTTTTATGTTTCAATTCCTCATAGGTAAGGTACAACGTCCCGCGGCCGCTATTCTTTTGAT
TTATAAGGGATTTTGCCGATTTCGGCCTATTGGTTAAAAAATGAGCTGATTTAACAAAAATTTAACGCGA
ATTTTAACAAAATATTAACGCTTACAATTTAGGTGGCACTTTTCGGGGAAATGTGCGCGGAACCCCTATT
TGTTTATTTTTCTAAATACATTCAAATATGTATCCGCTCATGAATTAATTCTTAGAAAAACTCATCGAGC
ATCAAATGAAACTGCAATTTATTCATATCAGGATTATCAATACCATATTTTTGAAAAAGCCGTTTCTGTA
ATGAAGGAGAAAACTCACCGAGGCAGTTCCATAGGATGGCAAGATCCTGGTATCGGTCTGCGATTCCGAC
TCGTCCAACATCAATACAACCTATTAATTTCCCCTCGTCAAAAATAAGGTTATCAAGTGAGAAATCACCA
TGAGTGACGACTGAATCCGGTGAGAATGGCAAAAGTTTATGCATTTCTTTCCAGACTTGTTCAACAGGCC
AGCCATTACGCTCGTCATCAAAATCACTCGCATCAACCAAACCGTTATTCATTCGTGATTGCGCCTGAGC
GAGACGAAATACGCGATCGCTGTTAAAAGGACAATTACAAACAGGAATCGAATGCAACCGGCGCAGGAAC
ACTGCCAGCGCATCAACAATATTTTCACCTGAATCAGGATATTCTTCTAATACCTGGAATGCTGTTTTCC
CGGGGATCGCAGTGGTGAGTAACCATGCATCATCAGGAGTACGGATAAAATGCTTGATGGTCGGAAGAGG
CATAAATTCCGTCAGCCAGTTTAGTCTGACCATCTCATCTGTAACATCATTGGCAACGCTACCTTTGCCA
TGTTTCAGAAACAACTCTGGCGCATCGGGCTTCCCATACAATCGATAGATTGTCGCACCTGATTGCCCGA
CATTATCGCGAGCCCATTTATACCCATATAAATCAGCATCCATGTTGGAATTTAATCGCGGCCTAGAGCA
AGACGTTTCCCGTTGAATATGGCTCATAACACCCCTTGTATTACTGTTTATGTAAGCAGACAGTTTTATT
GTTCATGACCAAAATCCCTTAACGTGAGTTTTCGTTCCACTGAGCGTCAGACCCCGTAGAAAAGATCAAA
GGATCTTCTTGAGATCCTTTTTTTCTGCGCGTAATCTGCTGCTTGCAAACAAAAAAACCACCGCTACCAG
CGGTGGTTTGTTTGCCGGATCAAGAGCTACCAACTCTTTTTCCGAAGGTAACTGGCTTCAGCAGAGCGCA
GATACCAAATACTGTCCTTCTAGTGTAGCCGTAGTTAGGCCACCACTTCAAGAACTCTGTAGCACCGCCT
ACATACCTCGCTCTGCTAATCCTGTTACCAGTGGCTGCTGCCAGTGGCGATAAGTCGTGTCTTACCGGGT
TGGACTCAAGACGATAGTTACCGGATAAGGCGCAGCGGTCGGGCTGAACGGGGGGTTCGTGCACACAGCC
CAGCTTGGAGCGAACGACCTACACCGAACTGAGATACCTACAGCGTGAGCTATGAGAAAGCGCCACGCTT
CCCGAAGGGAGAAAGGCGGACAGGTATCCGGTAAGCGGCAGGGTCGGAACAGGAGAGCGCACGAGGGAGC
TTCCAGGGGGAAACGCCTGGTATCTTTATAGTCCTGTCGGGTTTCGCCACCTCTGACTTGAGCGTCGATT
TTTGTGATGCTCGTCAGGGGGGCGGAGCCTATGGAAAAACGCCAGCAACGCGGCCTTTTTACGGTTCCTG
GTCTTTTGCTGGCCTTTTGCTCACATGTTCTTTCCTGCGTTATCCCCTGATTCTGTGGATAACCGTATTA
CCGCCTTTGAGTGAGCTGATACCGCTCGCCGCAGCCGAACGACCGAGCGCAGCGAGTCAGTGAGCGAGGA
AGCGGAAGAGCGCCTGATGCGGTATTTTCTCCTTACGCATCTGTGCGGTATTTCACACCGCAATGGTGCA
CTCTCAGTACAATCTGCTCTGATGCCGCATAGTTAAGCCAGTATACACTCCGCTATCGCTACGTGACTGG
GTCATGGCTGCGCCCCGACACCCGCCAACACCCGCTGACGCGCCCTGACGGGCTTGTCTGCTCCCGGCAT
CCGCTTACAGACAAGCTGTGACCGTCTCCGGGAGCTGCATGTGTCAGAGGTTTTCACCGTCATCACCGAA
ACGCGCGAGGCAGCTGCGGTAAAGCTCATCAGCGTGGTCGTGAAGCGATTCACAGATGTCTGCCTGTTCA
TCCGCGTCCAGCTCGTTGAGTTTCTCCAGAAGCGTTAATGTCTGGCTTCTGATAAAGCGGGCCATGTTAA
GGGCGGTTTTTTCCTGTTTGGTCACTGATGCCTCCGTGTAAGGGGGATTTCTGTTCATGGGGGTAATGAT
ACCGATGAAACGAGAGAGGATGCTCACGATACGGGTTACTGATGATGAACATGCCCGGTTACTGGAACGT
TGTGAGGGTAAACAACTGGCGGTATGGATGCGGCGGGACCAGAGAAAAATCACTCAGGGTCAATGCCAGC
GCTTCGTTAATACAGATGTAGGTGTTCCACAGGGTAGCCAGCAGCATCCTGCGATGCAGATCCGGAACAT
AATGGTGCAGGGCGCTGACTTCCGCGTTTCCAGACTTTACGAAACACGGAAACCGAAGATCATTCATGTT
GTTGCTCAGGTCGCAGACGTTTTGCAGCAGCAGTCGCTTCACGTTCGCTCGCGTATCGGTGATTCATTCT
GCTAACCAGTAAGGCAACCCCGCCAGCCTAGCCGGGTCCTCAACGACAGGAGCACGATCATGCGCACCCG
TGGGGCCGCCATGCCGGCGATAATGGCCTGCTTCTCGCCGAAACGTTTGGTGGCGGGACCAGTGACGAAG
GCTTGAGCGAGGGCGTGCAAGATTCCGAATACCGCAAGCGACAGGCCGATCATCGTCGCGCTCCAGCGAA
AGCGGTCCTCGCCGAAAATGACCCAGAGCGCTGCCGGCACCTGTCCTACGAGTTGCATGATAAAGAAGAT
AGTCATAAGTGCGGCGACGATAGTCATGCCCCGCGCCCACCGGAAGGAGCTGACTGGGTTGAAGGCTCTC
AAGGGCATCGGTCGAGATCCCGGTGCCTAATGAGTGAGCTAACTTACATTAATTGCGTTGCGCTCACTGC
CCGCTTTCCAGTCGGGAAACCTGTCGTGCCAGCTGCATTAATGAATCGGCCAACGCGCGGGGAGAGGCGG
TTTGCGTATTGGGCGCCAGGGTGGTTTTTCTTTTCACCAGTGAGACGGGCAACAGCTGATTGCCCTTCAC
CGCCTGGCCCTGAGAGAGTTGCAGCAAGCGGTCCACGCTGGTTTGCCCCAGCAGGCGAAAATCCTGTTTG
ATGGTGGTTAACGGCGGGATATAACATGAGCTATCTTCGGTATCGTCGTATCCCACTACCGAGATGTCCG
CACCAACGCGCAGCCCGGACTCGGTAATGGCGCGCATTGCGCCCAGCGCCATCTGATCGTTGGCAACCAG
CATCGCAGTGGGAACGATGCCCTCATTCAGCATTTGCATGGTTTGTTGAAAACCGGACATGGCACTCCAG
TCGCCTTCCCGTTCCGCTATCGGCTGAATTTGATTGCGAGTGAGATATTTATGCCAGCCAGCCAGACGCA
GACGCGCCGAGACAGAACTTAATGGGCCCGCTAACAGCGCGATTTGCTGGTGACCCAATGCGACCAGATG
CTCCACGCCCAGTCGCGTACCATCTTCATGGGAGAAAATAATACTGTTGATGGGTGTCTGGTCAGAGACA
TCAAGAAATAACGCCGGAACATTAGTGCAGGCAGCTTCCACAGCAATGGCATCCTGGTCATCCAGCGGAT
AGTTAATGATCAGCCCACTGACGCGTTGCGCGAGAAGATTGTGCACCGCCGCTTTACAGGCTTCGACGCC
GCTTCGTTCTACCATCGACACCACCACGCTGGCACCCAGTTGATCGGCGCGAGATTTAATCGCCGCGACA
ATTTGCGACGGCGCGTGCAGGGCCAGACTGGAGGTGGCAACGCCAATCAGCAACGACTGTTTGCCCGCCA
GTTGTTGTGCCACGCGGTTGGGAATGTAATTCAGCTCCGCCATCGCCGCTTCCACTTTTTCCCGCGTTTT
CGCAGAAACGTGGCTGGCCTGGTTCACCACGCGGGAAACGGTCTGATAAGAGACACCGGCATACTCTGCG
ACATCGTATAACGTTACTGGTTTCACATTCACCACCCTGAATTGACTCTCTTCCGGGCGCTATCATGCCA
TACCGCGAAAGGTTTTGCGCCATTCGATGGTGTCCGGGATCTCGACGCTCTCCCTTATGCGACTCCTGCA
TTAGGAAGCAGCCCAGTAGTAGGTTGAGGCCGTTGAGCACCGCCGCCGCAAGGAATGGTGCATGCAAGGA
GATGGCGCCCAACAGTCCCCCGGCCACGGGGCCTGCCACCATACCCACGCCGAAACAAGCGCTCATGAGC
CCGAAGTGGCGAGCCCGATCTTCCCCATCGGTGATGTCGGCGATATAGGCGCCAGCAACCGCACCTGTGG
CGCCGGTGATGCCGGCCACGATGCGTCCGGCGTAGAGGATCGAGATCGATCTCGATCCCGCGAAATTAAT
ACGACTCACTATAGGGGAATTGTGAGCGGATAACAATTCCCCTCTAGAAATAATTTTGTTTAACTTTAAG
AAGGAGATATACATATGTTCACTATAGACGAGATGCTATCAAAGAACAACCAAAGATTGGCTTTCGAGCA
CTTCGCTACTAAGAACGACGGATGTGGCCCTGATGGTATGCACGTATCTGAGCTGGAGAAATATTGGCGT
ATGAATCACGATCAGATCATCTCCGACTTGAAGAACCAAGAGTACCAACCCGGCATTATTTTGATTAGAG
AACACATGAACAAAACAGGTAAGAGAAGGAACATTGCATCTCTCAACGTGATCGACAGGTTCATAACTCG
ACTGCTGTCGCAAAAGTTGAATAGATACTTAGCCCCCATTTTCTGCGAGAACTCATACGCTTACCAAGAC
TCAAAAGGGGTGATGCCCGCCGTACTAAAAGCCAAGGAGTACGTCGAGTTGGGTATGAGACACGTTATCG
AGATAGACCTCAAGAATTACTTCGACACGATCCCGTTAGAGAACTTAATCCCAGAGATCGAGCGTTACAT
AACAGATGAGGCAGTGCTGCACTTGATTAAACAGTACTTATTCTGTGACATCTCGTTCGAGGGTAAGATA
TCACGTAAAACTCAAGGGATCGTTCAGGGTAACGCAATTTCCCCAATACTATCCAACCTCTACCTGAACG
ACTTCGACAAGGAGCTGGACGAGTCGAAGCTGTGCTGGATCAGATACGCCGACAACATATACATCTATAT
GGACAGCTACGAGAAGGCCCTACTGGTTTATTCCGAGCTTACCGAGAGACTTGAGAGAAGGAAATTAACC
GTTAACAAGGAGAAATCAGGGGTGTTTGATGTTAGTACCCGTTCTATACTAGGTTACGACATCCTGATCA
GAAACAAGAAGGTTGACGTGCGTAAACACATCTACAAGTCTGTTAACCAGTACTCCAACTGGCACGACTC
TCGATTGGAGTTCATCAACGGTCGTTACCACATCACTTCCGACGGTATCCTCAATAGACAAGACTTCGGT
CTACTGTTCGAGAATGAGCAGAAGAAGCACTACATACCTGTTGAGGTTTCTGACCAGTTGAATATTTACG
GAAACGTTACGCTCGCCAGCAACGTTCTTCAATCATTCTCCAACCGAGAGATCAAAGTGTCCTTCTTCGA
CAAGTACGGGAGACTTATTGGATCTTTCCTGCCCGAGAAAACTAAGAAAAGCGCCGAGATAATACTGGTT
CAGTCTAAGAACTACCTTAACGAGGACGTTAGGATGGACACGGCCCGACGTATGGAGATCGCCGGTTTGC
ATAACATCAGAGCCAACCTCAGATACTACGACAAGAAGCACAAAGGTGACTTTAAGGAAAAGGTAGACGC
CATTTCTGGCTATATTGACGCCCTCAATAGAGCACCATCCGTGAACGACATGATGCTCTTAGAGGCTAAA
GCTCGTCAGCTGTACTACACATGCTTCAACCAGATCTTAGAGACATCCGACTTTCAGTTCGAGAAGCGTA
CCAAGCGACCACCAAAAGACGCCATCAACGCCTGTATTTCATTCGGCAACACATTACTGTACAACTTGTT
TGTGAATATCATTTGGAAGAAGGGACTTGATCCAAGGTTCGGGGTTGTTCACGCCAGCAACAAGCGTAAT
CAGTCCCTTAACCTGGATTTTGCTGACATCTTCAAGCCTATAGTCATAGATAGGATCATCTTCACAATGA
TCAACAAGAAGATGCTGACCTTGTTGACGGACTTCGAGACTTCTAACCAGGGAGTTTACCTTTCCCGAGA
GGGGAAGAACATCTTCTTGCAGATGTACGAAGAAAAGCTCAAATCCAGAATCACTATCAAGGGAAAGGAG
ATGAGTTACTATCAGTTGCTAGAATCAGAGGTGCAGAACTACAAGAACTTCATCCTGACCGGCGAGACAT
ACAAGCCGTACAAGTACTACTAGCGTACGTTAACTTTAAGAAGGAGAACTTAAGATGTATGTCATTCTAG
TTTACGACATTCACCAGAAGCGAGTAGGTAAGGCTCTAAAGATTTGTAGGAAGTACCTGATCCACATCCA
GAAGTCAGTTTTCGAAGGCAACATAACGGAGAGTAAGCTAAAGGCCTTAAAAGAGGAGCTGGGGCACCTG
ATCGACACTCAGATGGACTCGGTAATTATCTACCACCTGGACTCCGTGAAGTACACTAAGAAGGAGCAGA
TCGGCATCGTCCAATCGACATCCAATGTCATTTGACTCGAGATCCGGCTGCTAACAAAGCCCGAAAGGAA
GCTGAGTTGGCTGCTGCCACCGCTGAGCAATAACTAGCATAACCCCTTGGGGCCTCTAAACGGGTCTTGA
GGGGTTTTTTGCTGAAAGGAGGAACTATATCCGGATA
